>Addgene plasmid #8957 | Rc/CMV cyclin D2 LxCxE HA | addgene partial sequence | sequence record 17459 | T7 5'-TAATACGACTCACTATAGGG-3'
AACGGCCGCCAGAAATTCGGGGGCGCAGTAGCAGCGAGCAGCAGAGTCCGCACGCTCCGGCGAGGGGCAG
AAGAGCGCGAGGGAGCGCGGGGCAGCAGAAGCGAGAGCCGAGCGCGGACCCAGCCAGGACCCACAGCCCT
CCCCAGCTGCCCAGGAAGAGCCCCAGCCATGGAGGTGGACCCGGTCCGCAGGGCCGTGCGGGACCGCAAC
CTGCTCCGAGACGACCGCGTCCTGCAGAACCTGCTCACCATCGAGGAGCGCTACCTTCCGCAGTGCTCCT
ACTTCAAGTGCGTGCAGAAGGACATCCAACCCTACATGCGCAGAATGGTGGCCACCTGGATGCTGGAGGT
CTGTGAGGAACAGAAGTGCGAAGAAGAGGTCTTCCCTCTGGCCATGAATTACCTGGACCGTTTCTTGGCT
GGGGTCCCGACTCCGAAGTCCCATCTGCAACTCCTGGGTGCTGTCTGCATGTTCCTGGCCTCCAAACTCA
AAGAGACCAGCCCGCTGACCGCGGAGAAGCTGTGCATTTACACCGACAACTCCATCAAGCCTCAGGAGCT
GCTGGAGTGGGAACTGGTGGTGCTGGGGAAGTTGAAGTGGAACCTGGCAGCTGTCACTCCTCATGACTTC
ATTGAGCACATCTTGCGCAAGCTGCCCCAGCAGCGGGAGAAGCTGTCTCTGATCCGCAAGCATGCT
