[The description below was written by a language model from this plasmid's Addgene catalogue record.]
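Description:
Rc/CMV cyclin D2 LxCxE HA is a mammalian expression plasmid built on the pRc/CMV backbone (about 5.5 kb without insert). It carries a mutant human cyclin D2 (CCND2) cDNA of roughly 1 kb cloned between HindIII and XbaI sites, both of which remain intact. As the backbone name indicates, expression in mammalian cells is driven by a CMV promoter, although no feature table is provided to confirm the individual regulatory elements. The plasmid is maintained at high copy number in E. coli under ampicillin selection. It also carries a neomycin resistance marker, so stably transfected mammalian cells can be selected with G418. The listing of a T7 primer for 5′ sequencing implies that a T7 promoter site lies upstream of the insert.

The insert encodes cyclin D2 with a precise deletion of the LxCxE motif, fused at its C terminus to an HA epitope tag for detection or immunoprecipitation. According to the depositor, the mutation was made in a Bluescript subclone by excising a short NcoI–RsrII fragment containing the LxCxE codons. That fragment was replaced with a synthetic double-stranded oligonucleotide lacking exactly those codons. The LxCxE motif is the short N-terminal sequence through which D-type cyclins, like several viral oncoproteins, contact the pocket domain of the retinoblastoma protein. Removing it therefore allows pRb-binding functions of cyclin D2 to be separated from its other activities. The associated study concerns how D-type cyclins counteract pRb-mediated suppression of proliferation. The construct is suited to comparison with the wild-type Rc/CMV cyclin D2 parent in transient or stable expression experiments.
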