Addgene plasmid #8957: Rc/CMV cyclin D2 LxCxE HA
Depositing lab: Philip Hinds. Depositing organization: Tufts Medical Center. Publication: Multiple functions of D-type cyclins can antagonize pRb-mediated suppression of proliferation. Baker GL, Landis MW, Hinds PW. Cell Cycle. 2005 Feb . 4(2):330-8. 10.4161/cc.4.2.1485 PubMed 15684604.
Backbone
  Vector backbone: pRc/CMV
  Backbone size w/o insert (bp): 5542
  Vector type: Mammalian Expression
  Selectable markers: Neomycin (select with G418)
Growth in bacteria
  Bacterial resistance: Ampicillin, 100 μg/mL
  Growth temperature: 37°C
  Growth strain: DH5alpha
  Copy number: High Copy
Gene/Insert
  Gene/Insert name: cyclin D2
  Species: H. sapiens (human)
  Insert size (bp): 1000
  Mutation: Deletion of LxCxE motif
  Entrez Gene: CCND2 (a.k.a. KIAK0002, MPPH3)
  Tag / fusion protein: HA (C terminal on insert)
  Cloning method: Restriction Enzyme; 5′ cloning site HindIII (not destroyed); 3′ cloning site XbaI (not destroyed)
  Sequencing primers: 5′ T7
Terms and licenses: Academic/Nonprofit Terms; Industry Terms: Not Available to Industry
Depositor comments: Constructed by digesting the cyclin D2 cDNA in Bluescript SK+ with NcoI and RsrII to release a 34 bp fragment containg the LxCxE codons. This was replaced with a doublestranded oligo (5' CATGGAGGTGGACCCG3') that exactly lacks the LxCxE codons. For parent plasmid information, see Author's Map link for Rc/CMV cyclin D2.
How to cite: Rc/CMV cyclin D2 LxCxE HA was a gift from Philip Hinds (Addgene plasmid # 8957 ; http://n2t.net/addgene:8957 ; RRID:Addgene_8957)
